>Addgene plasmid #158928 | JGI_018117 | addgene full sequence | sequence record 315999 | Addgene NGS Result
CTCCAGGGGTCACTCGCGCCGACGTTGTAAGGGAATTTGCAACACTGACCTTAGGCTGCGGTGCAGCAGC
TGCGGTGGTTGGTCCAGCAGATCGTCACCCCGAAGGACATAGAGTGGCGGGGAGTGTTACGCGGTCCGCC
ACAGAGCATCATGGTCTGTGTATTGGTGGATTTGATGGCATGTTTACAGATGCAACAGGTCTGCTGAAGC
ATGGTGTGGGGTTACTCGAACAGGCTTGGAACGATGCTCATGCAGATGGATGGGATTGGCAGGAGATGGA
TCGCTACATCGGACACCAGGTGTCCATGTCACATACGAATAAACTGTTCGCTGACGTCGGAATTGATCCG
GACAGGTTTCCAGTTACATTCCCTTTTTGGGGAAATGTGGCTGCAGCGGCGTTGCCAATGACCTTAGCTC
TAGAAGCCGAAAGTCTGGGTGCGGGTGACAGAGTGCTCCTTTTGGGTGTTGGATCGGGTCTTAATGCAAC
TTATATGGAAATCGACTGGTGACTCGAGCACCACCACCACCACCACTGAGATCCGGCTGCTAACAAAGCC
CGAAAGGAAGCTGAGTTGGCTGCTGCCACCGCTGAGCAATAACTAGCATAACCCCTTGGGGCCTCTAAAC
GGGTCTTGAGGGGTTTTTTGCTGAAAGGAGGAACTATATCCGGATTGGCGAATGGG
[124 nt withheld, positions 687-810]
C
[91 nt withheld, positions 812-902]
A
[49 nt withheld, positions 904-952]
CCTTTGACGTTGGAGTCCACGTTCTTT
[37 nt withheld, positions 980-1016]
ACCCTATCTCGGTCTATTCTTTTGATTTATAAGGGATTTTGCCGATTTCGGCCTATTGGTTAAAAAATGA
GCTGATTTAACAAAAATTTAACGCGAATTTTAACAAAATATTAACGCTTACAATTTAGGTGGCACTTTTC
GGGGAAATGTGCGCGGAACCCCTATTTGTTTATTTTTCTAAATACATTCAAATATGTATCCGCTCATGAA
TTAATTCTTAGAAAAACTCATCGAGCATCAAATGAAACTGCAATTTATTCATATCAGGATTATCAATACC
ATATTTTTGAAAAAGCCGTTTCTGTAATGAAGGAGAAAACTCACCGAGGCAGTTCCATAGGATGGCAAGA
TCCTGGTATCGGTCTGCGATTCCGACTCGTCCAACATCAATACAACCTATTAATTTCCCCTCGTCAAAAA
TAAGGTTATCAAGTGAGAAATCACCATGAGTGACGACTGAATCCGGTGAGAATGGCAAAAGTTTATGCAT
TTCTTTCCAGACTTGTTCAACAGGCCAGCCATTACGCTCGTCATCAAAATCACTCGCATCAACCAAACCG
TTATTCATTCGTGATTGCGCCTGAGCGAGACGAAATACGCGATCGCTGTTAAAAGGACAATTACAAACAG
GAATCGAATGCAACCGGCGCAGGAACACTGCCAGCGCATCAACAATATTTTCACCTGAATCAGGATATTC
TTCTAATACCTGGAATGCTGTTTTCCCGGGGATCGCAGTGGTGAGTAACCATGCATCATCAGGAGTACGG
ATAAAATGCTTGATGGTCGGAAGAGGCATAAATTCCGTCAGCCAGTTTAGTCTGACCATCTCATCTGTAA
CATCATTGGCAACGCTACCTTTGCCATGTTTCAGAAACAACTCTGGCGCATCGGGCTTCCCATACAATCG
ATAGATTGTCGCACCTGATTGCCCGACATTATCGCGAGCCCATTTATACCCATATAAATCAGCATCCATG
TTGGAATTTAATCGCGGCCTAGAGCAAGACGTTTCCCGTTGAATATGGCTCATAACACCCCTTGTATTAC
TGTTTATGTAAGCAGACAGTTTTATTGTTCATGACCAAAATCCCTTAACGTGAGTTTTCGTTCCACTGAG
CGTCAGACCCCGTAGAAAAGATCAAAGGATCTTCTTGAGATCCTTTTTTTCTGCGCGTAATCTGCTGCTT
GCAAACAAAAAAACCACCGCTACCAGCGGTGGTTTGTTTGCCGGATCAAGAGCTACCAACTCTTTTTCCG
AAGGTAACTGGCTTCAGCAGAGCGCAGATACCAAATACTGTCCTTCTAGTGTAGCCGTAGTTAGGCCACC
ACTTCAAGAACTCTGTAGCACCGCCTACATACCTCGCTCTGCTAATCCTGTTACCAGTGGCTGCTGCCAG
TGGCGATAAGTCGTGTCTTACCGGGTTGGACTCAAGACGATAGTTACCGGATAAGGCGCAGCGGTCGGGC
TGAACGGGGGGTTCGTGCACACAGCCCAGCTTGGAGCGAACGACCTACACCGAACTGAGATACCTACAGC
GTGAGCTATGAGAAAGCGCCACGCTTCCCGAAGGGAGAAAGGCGGACAGGTATCCGGTAAGCGGCAGGGT
CGGAACAGGAGAGCGCACGAGGGAGCTTCCAGGGGGAAACGCCTGGTATCTTTATAGTCCTGTCGGGTTT
CGCCACCTCTGACTTGAGCGTCGATTTTTGTGATGCTCGTCAGGGGGGCGGAGCCTATGGAAAAACGCCA
GCAACGCGGCCTTTTTACGGTTCCTGGCCTTTTGCTGGCCTTTTGCTCACATGTTCTTTCCTGCGTTATC
CCCTGATTCTGTGGATAACCGTATTACCGCCTTTGAGTGAGCTGATACCGCTCGCCGCAGCCGAACGACC
GAGCGCAGCGAGTCAGTGAGCGAGGAAGCGGAAGAGCGCCTGATGCGGTATTTTCTCCTTACGCATCTGT
GCGGTATTTCACACCGCAATGGTGCACTCTCAGTACAATCTGCTCTGATGCCGCATAGTTAAGCCAGTAT
ACACTCCGCTATCGCTACGTGACTGGGTCATGGCTGCGCCCCGACACCCGCCAACACCCGCTGACGCGCC
CTGACGGGCTTGTCTGCTCCCGGCATCCGCTTACAGACAAGCTGTGACCGTCTCCGGGAGCTGCATGTGT
CAGAGGTTTTCACCGTCATCACCGAAACGCGCGAGGCAGCTGCGGTAAAGCTCATCAGCGTGGTCGTGAA
GCGATTCACAGATGTCTGCCTGTTCATCCGCGTCCAGCTCGTTGAGTTTCTCCAGAAGCGTTAATGTCTG
GCTTCTGATAAAGCGGGCCATGTTAAGGGCGGTTTTTTCCTGTTTGGTCACTGATGCCTCCGTGTAAGGG
GGATTTCTGTTCATGGGGGTAATGATACCGATGAAACGAGAGAGGATGCTCACGATACGGGTTACTGATG
ATGAACATGCCCGGTTACTGGAACGTTGTGAGGGTAAACAACTGGCGGTATGGATGCGGCGGGACCAGAG
AAAAATCACTCAGGGTCAATGCCAGCGCTTCGTTAATACAGATGTAGGTGTTCCACAGGGTAGCCAGCAG
CATCCTGCGATGCAGATCCGGAACATAATGGTGCAGGGCGCTGACTTCCGCGTTTCCAGACTTTACGAAA
CACGGAAACCGAAGACCATTCATGTTGTTGCTCAGGTCGCAGACGTTTTGCAGCAGCAGTCGCTTCACGT
TCGCTCGCGTATCGGTGATTCATTCTGCTAACCAGTAAGGCAACCCCGCCAGCCTAGCCGGGTCCTCAAC
GACAGGAGCACGATCATGCGCACCCGTGGGGCCGCCATGCCGGCGATAATGGCCTGCTTCTCGCCGAAAC
GTTTGGTGGCGGGACCAGTGACGAAGGCTTGAGCGAGGGCGTGCAAGATTCCGAATACCGCAAGCGACAG
GCCGATCATCGTCGCGCTCCAGCGAAAGCGGTCCTCGCCGAAAATGACCCAGAGCGCTGCCGGCACCTGT
CCTACGAGTTGCATGATAAAGAAGACAGTCATAAGTGCGGCGACGATAGTCATGCCCCGCGCCCACCGGA
AGGAGCTGACTGGGTTGAAGGCTCTCAAGGGCATCGGTCGAGATCCCGGTGCCTAATGAGTGAGCTAACT
TACATTAATTGCGTTGCGCTCACTGCCCGCTTTCCAGTCGGGAAACCTGTCGTGCCAGCTGCATTAATGA
ATCGGCCAACGCGCGGGGAGAGGCGGTTTGCGTATTGGGCGCCAGGGTGGTTTTTCTTTTCACCAGTGAG
ACGGGCAACAGCTGATTGCCCTTCACCGCCTGGCCCTGAGAGAGTTGCAGCAAGCGGTCCACGCTGGTTT
GCCCCAGCAGGCGAAAATCCTGTTTGATGGTGGTTAACGGCGGGATATAACATGAGCTGTCTTCGGTATC
GTCGTATCCCACTACCGAGATATCCGCACCAACGCGCAGCCCGGACTCGGTAATGGCGCGCATTGCGCCC
AGCGCCATCTGATCGTTGGCAACCAGCATCGCAGTGGGAACGATGCCCTCATTCAGCATTTGCATGGTTT
GTTGAAAACCGGACATGGCACTCCAGTCGCCTTCCCGTTCCGCTATCGGCTGAATTTGATTGCGAGTGAG
ATATTTATGCCAGCCAGCCAGACGCAGACGCGCCGAGACAGAACTTAATGGGCCCGCTAACAGCGCGATT
TGCTGGTGACCCAATGCGACCAGATGCTCCACGCCCAGTCGCGTACCGTCTTCATGGGAGAAAATAATAC
TGTTGATGGGTGTCTGGTCAGAGACATCAAGAAATAACGCCGGAACATTAGTGCAGGCAGCTTCCACAGC
AATGGCATCCTGGTCATCCAGCGGATAGTTAATGATCAGCCCACTGACGCGTTGCGCGAGAAGATTGTGC
ACCGCCGCTTTACAGGCTTCGACGCCGCTTCGTTCTACCATCGACACCACCACGCTGGCACCCAGTTGAT
CGGCGCGAGATTTAATCGCCGCGACAATTTGCGACGGCGCGTGCAGGGCCAGACTGGAGGTGGCAACGCC
AATCAGCAACGACTGTTTGCCCGCCAGTTGTTGTGCCACGCGGTTGGGAATGTAATTCAGCTCCGCCATC
GCCGCTTCCACTTTTTCCCGCGTTTTCGCAGAAACGTGGCTGGCCTGGTTCACCACGCGGGAAACGGTCT
GATAAGAGACACCGGCATACTCTGCGACATCGTATAACGTTACTGGTTTCACATTCACCACCCTGAATTG
ACTCTCTTCCGGGCGCTATCATGCCATACCGCGAAAGGTTTTGCGCCATTCGATGGTGTCCGGGATCTCG
ACGCTCTCCCTTATGCGACTCCTGCATTAGGAAGCAGCCCAGTAGTAGGTTGAGGCCGTTGAGCACCGCC
GCCGCAAGGAATGGTGCATGCAAGGAGATGGCGCCCAACAGTCCCCCGGCCACGGGGCCTGCCACCATAC
CCACGCCGAAACAAGCGCTCATGAGCCCGAAGTGGCGAGCCCGATCTTCCCCATCGGTGATGTCGGCGAT
ATAGGCGCCAGCAACCGCACCTGTGGCGCCGGTGATGCCGGCCACGATGCGTCCGGCGTAGAGGATCGAG
ATCTCGATCCCGCGAAATTAATACGACTCACTATAGGGGAATTGTGAGCGGATAACAATTCCCCTCTAGA
AATAATTTTGTTTAACTTTAAGAAGGAGATATACCATGGGCAGCAGCCATCATCATCATCATCACAGCAG
CGGCCTGGTGCCGCGCGGCAGCCATATGACGGGTAATTCAACAATGAGACATCGGAACGCGGCACTGTTA
GCGATCACTAAAGTTGAAGCTGATGAAGTTGTTCCGTCTTCGCAAGCAGATGAAGTTTTGGCCGGCACGT
TTGAACGCTTACGTATGCCTAAAGGCCTGCTGGAACGACTGGCCGGCGTTAAAGAACGTCGTGAATGGGC
CCCAGGCAGGCATTTCACTGACGGCGCTGTAGAGGCAGGTCAGGCGGCGCTTGAGCAAGCCGGTGTGCGT
CCAGAGCAGGTTGGATTACTGATTAACGCCTCCGTCACACGCGATGGCTATGAACCTGCAGTCAGCGTAA
GCGTGCATCATCGTTTAGGCCTGCCAAGCTCGGCACTCAATTTTGACGTCACAAACGCCTGTTTAGGGTT
TGTCAATGGCCTGACTATTGCTGCTACCATGATTGATGCAGGTGCCATCGATTATGCCGTGGTCGTCGCA
GGTGAAGACCCCCGACCATGGCATAGAGAGACGTATGAGCGCCTGCAGG
Features (pLannotate 1.2.2; 20 found; start..end, strand, type, name):
    519..536     +  CDS            9xHis (fragment): 9xHis affinity tag
    546..595     +  CDS            SET1 (fragment): solubility-enhancement tag derived from T7 phage gene 10B
    603..650     +  terminator     T7 terminator: transcription terminator for bacteriophage T7 RNA polymerase
    687..1115    +  rep_origin     f1 ori (sequence partly withheld): f1 bacteriophage origin of replication; arrow indicates direction of (+) strand synthesis
   1168..1225    +  promoter       AmpR promoter (fragment): bla
   1234..2049    -  CDS            KanR: aminoglycoside phosphotransferase; aph(3')-Ia; confers resistance to kanamycin in bacteria or G418 (Geneticin®) in eukaryotes
   2171..2759    +  rep_origin     ori: high-copy-number ColE1/pMB1/pBR322/pUC origin of replication
   2945..3084    -  misc_feature   bom: basis of mobility region from pBR322
   3186..3377    -  CDS            rop: Rop protein, which maintains plasmids at low copy number; rop
   3394..3774    +  CDS            YPB1_ECOLX: Protein predicted: Swiss-Prot protein existence level 4. From Escherichia coli.
   3846..4137    -  CDS            TcR (fragment): tetracycline efflux protein; tet; confers resistance to tetracycline
   4152..4173    -  protein_bind   CAP binding site: CAP binding activates transcription in the presence of cAMP. E. coli catabolite activator protein
   4186..5268    -  CDS            lacI: lac repressor; lacI; The lac repressor binds to the lac operator to inhibit transcription in E. coli. This inhibition can be relieved by adding lactose or isopropyl-β-D-thiogalactopyranoside (IPTG).
   5269..5346    -  promoter       lacI promoter: lacI
   5354..5633    -  CDS            TcR (fragment): tetracycline efflux protein; tet; confers resistance to tetracycline
   5655..5673    +  promoter       T7 promoter: promoter for bacteriophage T7 RNA polymerase
   5674..5698    +  protein_bind   lac operator: The lac repressor binds to the lac operator to inhibit transcription in E. coli. This inhibition can be relieved by adding lactose or isopropyl-β-D-thiogalactopyranoside (IPTG). lac repressor encoded by lacI
   5713..5735    +  RBS            RBS: efficient ribosome binding site from bacteriophage T7 gene 10 (Olins and Rangwala, 1989)
   5754..5770    +  CDS            capTEV™ (fragment): composite tag for in vivo biotinylation, TEV protease cleavage, and 6xHis tagging
   5781..5798    +  CDS            thrombin site: thrombin recognition and cleavage site
