[The description below was written by a language model from this plasmid's Addgene catalogue record and pLannotate feature annotations shown in this document.]
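Description:
JGI_018117 is a bacterial expression plasmid built on pET28b, carrying a synthetic coding sequence named WP_058859095_1 that was inserted by Gibson assembly into the NdeI/XhoI-opened vector. The name resembles a protein database accession, but the record does not state what the encoded protein is or which organism it derives from. It lists the insert only as synthetic and gives the overall purpose as work on hydrocarbon structures for fuels and chemicals. The insert itself is not annotated in the feature table. It presumably lies in the unannotated stretch that runs from just after the thrombin site, across the numbering origin of the circular 6,315 nt sequence, to the downstream His-tag fragment.

Expression follows the standard pET arrangement. A T7 promoter with an adjacent lac operator and the T7 gene 10 ribosome binding site drives transcription, which ends at the T7 terminator. The plasmid-borne lacI gene, under its own promoter, supplies the repressor, so expression is IPTG-inducible in hosts that provide T7 RNA polymerase. Upstream of the insert, a short hit labelled as a capTEV fragment most likely corresponds to the vector's N-terminal His tag, and it is followed by a thrombin cleavage site for tag removal. A second His-tag fragment lies downstream of the insert, but the record does not show whether it is translated in frame with the insert. Other short hits, including the SET1, TcR and AmpR promoter fragments, appear to be backbone remnants or partial annotation matches rather than functional parts.

The plasmid is selected with kanamycin through the KanR aminoglycoside phosphotransferase gene. It replicates from a ColE1/pBR322-type origin accompanied by the bom and rop elements. An f1 origin is also present, which allows single-stranded DNA production.
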