Addgene plasmid #158928: JGI_018117
Purpose: Hydrocarbon Structures for Fuels and Chemicals
Depositing lab: Joint Genome Institute.
Backbone
  Vector backbone: pET28b
  Vector type: Synthetic Biology
Growth in bacteria
  Bacterial resistance: Kanamycin, 50 μg/mL
  Growth temperature: 37°C
  Growth strain: Top10
  Copy number: High Copy
Gene/Insert
  Gene/Insert name: WP_058859095_1 (alt name: Batch220B_p062)
  Species: Synthetic
  Cloning method: Gibson Cloning
Terms and licenses: Academic/Nonprofit Terms; Industry Terms: Not Available to Industry
Depositor comments: pET28b_NdeIXhoI vector with WP_058859095_1 insert, JGI ICE Registry: https://registry.jgi.doe.gov/entry/18117
How to cite: JGI_018117 was a gift from Joint Genome Institute (Addgene plasmid # 158928 ; http://n2t.net/addgene:158928 ; RRID:Addgene_158928)
