>Addgene plasmid #158928 | JGI_018117 | depositor partial sequence | sequence record 306638 | gene insert with vector overlaps
CACAGCAGCGGCCTGGTGCCGCGCGGCAGCCATATGACGGGTAATTCAACAATGAGACATCGGAACGCGG
CACTGTTAGCGATCACTAAAGTTGAAGCTGATGAAGTTGTTCCGTCTTCGCAAGCAGATGAAGTTTTGGC
CGGCACGTTTGAACGCTTACGTATGCCTAAAGGCCTGCTGGAACGACTGGCCGGCGTTAAAGAACGTCGT
GAATGGGCCCCAGGCAGGCATTTCACTGACGGCGCTGTAGAGGCAGGTCAGGCGGCGCTTGAGCAAGCCG
GTGTGCGTCCAGAGCAGGTTGGATTACTGATTAACGCCTCCGTCACACGCGATGGCTATGAACCTGCAGT
CAGCGTAAGCGTGCATCATCGTTTAGGCCTGCCAAGCTCGGCACTCAATTTTGACGTCACAAACGCCTGT
TTAGGGTTTGTCAATGGCCTGACTATTGCTGCTACCATGATTGATGCAGGTGCCATCGATTATGCCGTGG
TCGTCGCAGGTGAAGACCCCCGACCATGGCATAGAGAGACGTATGAGCGCCTGCAGGCTCCAGGGGTCAC
TCGCGCCGACGTTGTAAGGGAATTTGCAACACTGACCTTAGGCTGCGGTGCAGCAGCTGCGGTGGTTGGT
CCAGCAGATCGTCACCCCGAAGGACATAGAGTGGCGGGGAGTGTTACGCGGTCCGCCACAGAGCATCATG
GTCTGTGTATTGGTGGATTTGATGGCATGTTTACAGATGCAACAGGTCTGCTGAAGCATGGTGTGGGGTT
ACTCGAACAGGCTTGGAACGATGCTCATGCAGATGGATGGGATTGGCAGGAGATGGATCGCTACATCGGA
CACCAGGTGTCCATGTCACATACGAATAAACTGTTCGCTGACGTCGGAATTGATCCGGACAGGTTTCCAG
TTACATTCCCTTTTTGGGGAAATGTGGCTGCAGCGGCGTTGCCAATGACCTTAGCTCTAGAAGCCGAAAG
TCTGGGTGCGGGTGACAGAGTGCTCCTTTTGGGTGTTGGATCGGGTCTTAATGCAACTTATATGGAAATC
GACTGGTGACTCGAGCACCACCACCACCACCACTGAGATCCG
